>Addgene plasmid #89468 | p426TEF-LptTPS-A | addgene full sequence | sequence record 176087 | Addgene NGS Result
AAAGATCAAAGGATCTTCTTGAGATCCTTTTTTTCTGCGCGTAATCTGCTGCTTGCAAACAAAAAAACCA
CCGCTACCAGCGGTGGTTTGTTTGCCGGATCAAGAGCTACCAACTCTTTTTCCGAAGGTAACTGGCTTCA
GCAGAGCGCAGATACCAAATACTGTTCTTCTAGTGTAGCCGTAGTTAGGCCACCACTTCAAGAACTCTGT
AGCACCGCCTACATACCTCGCTCTGCTAATCCTGTTACCAGTGGCTGCTGCCAGTGGCGATAAGTCGTGT
CTTACCGGGTTGGACTCAAGACGATAGTTACCGGATAAGGCGCAGCGGTCGGGCTGAACGGGGGGTTCGT
GCACACAGCCCAGCTTGGAGCGAACGACCTACACCGAACTGAGATACCTACAGCGTGAGCTATGAGAAAG
CGCCACGCTTCCCGAAGGGAGAAAGGCGGACAGGTATCCGGTAAGCGGCAGGGTCGGAACAGGAGAGCGC
ACGAGGGAGCTTCCAGGGGGAAACGCCTGGTATCTTTATAGTCCTGTCGGGTTTCGCCACCTCTGACTTG
AGCGTCGATTTTTGTGATGCTCGTCAGGGGGGCGGAGCCTATGGAAAAACGCCAGCAACGCGGCCTTTTT
ACGGTTCCTGGCCTTTTGCTGGCCTTTTGCTCACATGTTCTTTCCTGCGTTATCCCCTGATTCTGTGGAT
AACCGTATTACCGCCTTTGAGTGAGCTGATACCGCTCGCCGCAGCCGAACGACCGAGCGCAGCGAGTCAG
TGAGCGAGGAAGCGGAAGAGCGCCCAATACGCAAACCGCCTCTCCCCGCGCGTTGGCCGATTCATTAATG
CAGCTGGCACGACAGGTTTCCCGACTGGAAAGCGGGCAGTGAGCGCAACGCAATTAATGTGAGTTAGCTC
ACTCATTAGGCACCCCAGGCTTTACACTTTATGCTTCCGGCTCGTATGTTGTGTGGAATTGTGAGCGGAT
AACAATTTCACACAGGAAACAGCTATGACCATGATTACGCCAAGCGCGCAATTAACCCTCACTAAAGGGA
ACAAAAGCTGGAGCTCATAGCTTCAAAATGTTTCTACTCCTTTTTTACTCTTCCAGATTTTCTCGGACTC
CGCGCATCGCCGTACCACTTCAAAACACCCAAGCACAGCATACTAAATTTCCCCTCTTTCTTCCTCTAGG
GTGTCGTTAATTACCCGTACTAAAGGTTTGGAAAAGAAAAAAGAGACCGCCTCGTTTCTTTTTCTTCGTC
GAAAAAGGCAATAAAAATTTTTATCACGTTTCTTTTTCTTGAAAATTTTTTTTTTGATTTTTTTCTCTTT
CGATGACCTCCCATTGATATTTAAGTTAATAAACGGTCTTCAATTTCTCAAGTTTCAGTTTCATTTTTCT
TGTTCTATTACAACTTTTTTTACTTCTTGCTCATTAGAAAGAAAGCATAGCAATCTAATCTAAGTTTTCT
AGAACTAGTATGTCATTAGCCAATAACATCGCTCCGACACACTCAATGAGATCAGATTCAGTCGAAGTTG
GCTTCAATAAGCTAAGGTTTACCAGTTTTACGAGTTTCGGCGACGAGTTCATAAACGAACATGAGGCTCC
TGCATTTATCGAGTCAGTTGCGTGGTTTCAGTCCCTGAATGCAATAGCTACCCCACAGCATCTAAAAATA
GTGAAAAATGCGACCTTCGAGCGTTTGGTAAGTCGTACTTTCCCCTTTGCCGATTTGGCCGGAGCTCGTA
TCGCAACTGACCTTATGATTCTGACGTTTCTGATCGATGATTTATCAGATGTCGTAGAAGCTACAGACGA
TACAGCTATGCATGCGATGTCAGCGGTGGAAGGACAGGTAACGCATGTATTGCGTGGCGGAACTCCCAGA
CCTGGAGAACATCCTCTTGCCGTAGCAATGCGTTCAATCGTCGACCGTGCCATGTTGACTTATAACCCGG
ACTGGATTGACTTAATGCGTAAAGAATTCATCACATACCTTGAAATGAATAGACTAGAGCGTATAAATAG
GTTAGAAGGTCCAGGCTTGAGTTGGACCATGTTCGAGAATACGAGGTATTACTCATCCTGCGTGTTGCCT
TTTTTATACCTTAGCGCAGGCATGGGTTGCACGGGCTGTCCTTCCACCGTCTTGAGTGTACCATTTGTCA
AGATAATGACTGATCTAACTGTGAATCATGTGGCGTGGGTAAATGACATCGTGGGCGCAAATAAAGAAAG
AAAAGAAGCCGTCAACAATAATATTGTTTTCGTGATTGCTAATGACAGGGGTCTGACAATGGCAGGAGCG
GTGAAAGATGCGGTGAAAAGGACAAACCAAGAATGTGAGGTGTTCTTAAATCTGGAGCACCGTCTTCACG
CCGGAGGAGCAGTCGTTGACGGCGATGACTTATTCAATTATATAGAGGTGCTAAAGTATTGGATGAGAGG
CTCCTTAGACTGGCATTTCGAGTCTAAAAGATACAAGGTCAAAGCTTCTAAGTAGACTAGTGGATCCCCC
GGGCTGCAGGAATTCGATATCAAGCTTATCGATACCGTCGACCTCGAGTCATGTAATTAGTTATGTCACG
CTTACATTCACGCCCTCCCCCCACATCCGCTCTAACCGAAAAGGAAGGAGTTAGACAACCTGAAGTCTAG
GTCCCTATTTATTTTTTTATAGTTATGTTAGTATTAAGAACGTTATTTATATTTCAAATTTTTCTTTTTT
TTCTGTACAGACGCGTGTACGCATGTAACATTATACTGAAAACCTTGCTTGAGAAGGTTTTGGGACGCTC
GAAGGCTTTAATTTGCGGCCGGTACCCAATTCGCCCTATAGTGAGTCGTATTACGCGCGCTCACTGGCCG
TCGTTTTACAACGTCGTGACTGGGAAAACCCTGGCGTTACCCAACTTAATCGCCTTGCAGCACATCCCCC
TTTCGCCAGCTGGCGTAATAGCGAAGAGGCCCGCACCGATCGCCCTTCCCAACAGTTGCGCAGCCTGAAT
GGCGAATGG
[124 nt withheld, positions 3020-3143]
C
[91 nt withheld, positions 3145-3235]
A
[49 nt withheld, positions 3237-3285]
CCTTTGACGTTGGAGTCCACGTTCTTT
[37 nt withheld, positions 3313-3349]
ACCCTATCTCGGTCTATTCTTTTGATTTATAAGGGATTTTGCCGATTTCGGCCTATTGGTTAAAAAATGA
GCTGATTTAACAAAAATTTAACGCGAATTTTAACAAAATATTAACGCTTACAATTTCCTGATGCGGTATT
TTCTCCTTACGCATCTGTGCGGTATTTCACACCGCATAGGGTAATAACTGATATAATTAAATTGAAGCTC
TAATTTGTGAGTTTAGTATACATGCATTTACTTATAATACAGTTTTTTAGTTTTGCTGGCCGCATCTTCT
CAAATATGCTTCCCAGCCTGCTTTTCTGTAACGTTCACCCTCTACCTTAGCATCCCTTCCCTTTGCAAAT
AGTCCTCTTCCAACAATAATAATGTCAGATCCTGTAGAGACCACATCATCCACGGTTCTATACTGTTGAC
CCAATGCGTCTCCCTTGTCATCTAAACCCACACCGGGTGTCATAATCAACCAATCGTAACCTTCATCTCT
TCCACCCATGTCTCTTTGAGCAATAAAGCCGATAACAAAATCTTTGTCGCTCTTCGCAATGTCAACAGTA
CCCTTAGTATATTCTCCAGTAGATAGGGAGCCCTTGCATGACAATTCTGCTAACATCAAAAGGCCTCTAG
GTTCCTTTGTTACTTCTTCTGCCGCCTGCTTCAAACCGCTAACAATACCTGGGCCCACCACACCGTGTGC
ATTCGTAATGTCTGCCCATTCTGCTATTCTGTATACACCCGCAGAGTACTGCAATTTGACTGTATTACCA
ATGTCAGCAAATTTTCTGTCTTCGAAGAGTAAAAAATTGTACTTGGCGGATAATGCCTTTAGCGGCTTAA
CTGTGCCCTCCATGGAAAAATCAGTCAAGATATCCACATGTGTTTTTAGTAAACAAATTTTGGGACCTAA
TGCTTCAACTAACTCCAGTAATTCCTTGGTGGTACGAACATCCAATGAAGCACACAAGTTTGTTTGCTTT
TCGTGCATGATATTAAATAGCTTGGCAGCAACAGGACTAGGATGAGTAGCAGCACGTTCCTTATATGTAG
CTTTCGACATGATTTATCTTCGTTTCCTGCAGGTTTTTGTTCTGTGCAGTTGGGTTAAGAATACTGGGCA
ATTTCATGTTTCTTCAACACTACATATGCGTATATATACCAATCTAAGTCTGTGCTCCTTCCTTCGTTCT
TCCTTCTGTTCGGAGATTACCGAATCAAAAAAATTTCAAGGAAACCGAAATCAAAAAAAAGAATAAAAAA
AAAATGATGAATTGAAAAGGTGGTATGGTGCACTCTCAGTACAATCTGCTCTGATGCCGCATAGTTAAGC
CAGCCCCGACACCCGCCAACACCCGCTGACGCGCCCTGACGGGCTTGTCTGCTCCCGGCATCCGCTTACA
GACAAGCTGTGACCGTCTCCGGGAGCTGCATGTGTCAGAGGTTTTCACCGTCATCACCGAAACGCGCGAG
ACGAAAGGGCCTCGTGATACGCCTATTTTTATAGGTTAATGTCATGATAATAATGGTTTCTTAGTATGAT
CCAATATCAAAGGAAATGATAGCATTGAAGGATGAGACTAATCCAATTGAGGAGTGGCAGCATATAGAAC
AGCTAAAGGGTAGTGCTGAAGGAAGCATACGATACCCCGCATGGAATGGGATAATATCACAGGAGGTACT
AGACTACCTTTCATCCTACATAAATAGACGCATATAAGTACGCATTTAAGCATAAACACGCACTATGCCG
TTCTTCTCATGTATATATATATACAGGCAACACGCAGATATAGGTGCGACGTGAACAGTGAGCTGTATGT
GCGCAGCTCGCGTTGCATTTTCGGAAGCGCTCGTTTTCGGAAACGCTTTGAAGTTCCTATTCCGAAGTTC
CTATTCTCTAGAAAGTATAGGAACTTCAGAGCGCTTTTGAAAACCAAAAGCGCTCTGAAGACGCACTTTC
AAAAAACCAAAAACGCACCGGACTGTAACGAGCTACTAAAATATTGCGAATACCGCTTCCACAAACATTG
CTCAAAAGTATCTCTTTGCTATATATCTCTGTGCTATATCCCTATATAACCTACCCATCCACCTTTCGCT
CCTTGAACTTGCATCTAAACTCGACCTCTACATTTTTTATGTTTATCTCTAGTATTACTCTTTAGACAAA
AAAATTGTAGTAAGAACTATTCATAGAGTGAATCGAAAACAATACGAAAATGTAAACATTTCCTATACGT
AGTATATAGAGACAAAATAGAAGAAACCGTTCATAATTTTCTGACCAATGAAGAATCATCAACGCTATCA
CTTTCTGTTCACAAAGTATGCGCAATCCACATCGGTATAGAATATAATCGGGGATGCCTTTATCTTGAAA
AAATGCACCCGCAGCTTCGCTAGTAATCAGTAAACGCGGGAAGTGGAGTCAGGCTTTTTTTATGGAAGAG
AAAATAGACACCAAAGTAGCCTTCTTCTAACCTTAACGGACCTACAGTGCAAAAAGTTATCAAGAGACTG
CATTATAGAGCGCACAAAGGAGAAAAAAAGTAATCTAAGATGCTTTGTTAGAAAAATAGCGCTCTCGGGA
TGCATTTTTGTAGAACAAAAAAGAAGTATAGATTCTTTGTTGGTAAAATAGCGCTCTCGCGTTGCATTTC
TGTTCTGTAAAAATGCAGCTCAGATTCTTTGTTTGAAAAATTAGCGCTCTCGCGTTGCATTTTTGTTTTA
CAAAAATGAAGCACAGATTCTTCGTTGGTAAAATAGCGCTTTCGCGTTGCATTTCTGTTCTGTAAAAATG
CAGCTCAGATTCTTTGTTTGAAAAATTAGCGCTCTCGCGTTGCATTTTTGTTCTACAAAATGAAGCACAG
ATGCTTCGTTCAGGTGGCACTTTTCGGGGAAATGTGCGCGGAACCCCTATTTGTTTATTTTTCTAAATAC
ATTCAAATATGTATCCGCTCATGAGACAATAACCCTGATAAATGCTTCAATAATATTGAAAAAGGAAGAG
TATGAGTATTCAACATTTCCGTGTCGCCCTTATTCCCTTTTTTGCGGCATTTTGCCTTCCTGTTTTTGCT
CACCCAGAAACGCTGGTGAAAGTAAAAGATGCTGAAGATCAGTTGGGTGCACGAGTGGGTTACATCGAAC
TGGATCTCAACAGCGGTAAGATCCTTGAGAGTTTTCGCCCCGAAGAACGTTTTCCAATGATGAGCACTTT
TAAAGTTCTGCTATGTGGCGCGGTATTATCCCGTATTGACGCCGGGCAAGAGCAACTCGGTCGCCGCATA
CACTATTCTCAGAATGACTTGGTTGAGTACTCACCAGTCACAGAAAAGCATCTTACGGATGGCATGACAG
TAAGAGAATTATGCAGTGCTGCCATAACCATGAGTGATAACACTGCGGCCAACTTACTTCTGACAACGAT
CGGAGGACCGAAGGAGCTAACCGCTTTTTTGCACAACATGGGGGATCATGTAACTCGCCTTGATCGTTGG
GAACCGGAGCTGAATGAAGCCATACCAAACGACGAGCGTGACACCACGATGCCTGTAGCAATGGCAACAA
CGTTGCGCAAACTATTAACTGGCGAACTACTTACTCTAGCTTCCCGGCAACAATTAATAGACTGGATGGA
GGCGGATAAAGTTGCAGGACCACTTCTGCGCTCGGCCCTTCCGGCTGGCTGGTTTATTGCTGATAAATCT
GGAGCCGGTGAGCGTGGGTCTCGCGGTATCATTGCAGCACTGGGGCCAGATGGTAAGCCCTCCCGTATCG
TAGTTATCTACACGACGGGGAGTCAGGCAACTATGGATGAACGAAATAGACAGATCGCTGAGATAGGTGC
CTCACTGATTAAGCATTGGTAACTGTCAGACCAAGTTTACTCATATATACTTTAGATTGATTTAAAACTT
CATTTTTAATTTAAAAGGATCTAGGTGAAGATCCTTTTTGATAATCTCATGACCAAAATCCCTTAACGTG
AGTTTTCGTTCCACTGAGCGTCAGACCCCGTAGA
Features (pLannotate 1.2.2; 20 found; start..end, strand, type, name):
     19..607     +  rep_origin     ori: high-copy-number ColE1/pMB1/pBR322/pUC origin of replication
    790..882     +  CDS            lacI (fragment): lac repressor; lacI; The lac repressor binds to the lac operator to inhibit transcription in E. coli. This inhibition can be relieved by adding lactose or isopropyl-β-D-thiogalactopyranoside (IPTG).
    895..916     +  protein_bind   CAP binding site: CAP binding activates transcription in the presence of cAMP. E. coli catabolite activator protein
    931..961     +  promoter       lac promoter: promoter for the E. coli lac operon
    969..985     +  protein_bind   lac operator: The lac repressor binds to the lac operator to inhibit transcription in E. coli. This inhibition can be relieved by adding lactose or isopropyl-β-D-thiogalactopyranoside (IPTG). lac repressor encoded by lacI
   1030..1048    +  promoter       T3 promoter: promoter for bacteriophage T3 RNA polymerase
   1066..1464    +  promoter       TEF1 promoter: S. cerevisiae TEF1; promoter for EF-1α
   2506..2568    +  misc_feature   MCS (fragment): pBluescript multiple cloning site
   2569..2816    +  terminator     CYC1 terminator: S. cerevisiae CYC1; transcription terminator for CYC1
   2835..2853    -  promoter       T7 promoter: promoter for bacteriophage T7 RNA polymerase
   2861..3016    +  CDS            lacZα (fragment): LacZα fragment of β-galactosidase; lacZ fragment
   3020..3448    +  rep_origin     f1 ori (sequence partly withheld): f1 bacteriophage origin of replication; arrow indicates direction of (+) strand synthesis
   3476..3527    -  misc_feature   bom (fragment): basis of mobility region from pBR322
   3606..4409    -  CDS            URA3: orotidine-5'-phosphate decarboxylase, required for uracil biosynthesis; S. cerevisiae URA3; yeast auxotrophic marker, counterselectable with 5-fluoroorotic acid (5-FOA)
   4410..4625    -  promoter       URA3 promoter: S. cerevisiae URA3
   4633..4682    -  misc_feature   bom (fragment): basis of mobility region from pBR322
   4784..4819    -  CDS            rop (fragment): Rop protein, which maintains plasmids at low copy number; rop
   4887..6229    +  rep_origin     2μ ori: yeast 2μ plasmid origin of replication
   6256..6360    +  promoter       AmpR promoter: bla
   6361..7221    +  CDS            AmpR: β-lactamase; bla; confers resistance to ampicillin, carbenicillin, and related antibiotics
