[The description below was written by a language model from this plasmid's Addgene catalogue record and pLannotate feature annotations shown in this document.]
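Description:
p426TEF-LptTPS-A is an episomal yeast expression plasmid built on the p426-TEF backbone, a yeast–E. coli shuttle vector. In S. cerevisiae it is maintained by the 2μ origin of replication, which typically supports multicopy maintenance, and is selected through the URA3 auxotrophic marker. URA3 is expressed from its own promoter and can be counterselected with 5-FOA. In E. coli it replicates from a pBR322/ColE1-type origin and is selected with ampicillin via the β-lactamase gene. The annotated sequence also shows pBluescript-derived remnants typical of this vector family: an f1 phage origin, lac promoter/operator and lacZα fragments, and flanking T3 and T7 phage promoters.

The payload is a gene of about 1 kb, codon-optimized for S. cerevisiae, that encodes LptTPS-A. This is a prespatane synthase attributed to a symbiont of the red alga Laurencia pacifica, and it was inserted untagged by Gibson assembly. The feature table does not annotate this coding sequence, but the unannotated gap between the TEF1 promoter and the MCS fragment/CYC1 terminator matches the stated insert size and position. The catalogue "promoter" field mistakenly lists the pBR322 origin. The depositor comments and the annotation both indicate that expression is driven by the strong constitutive TEF1 promoter, with transcription terminated by the CYC1 terminator. The sequenced record is slightly shorter (7,373 nt) than the stated total size (7,384 bp).

The plasmid is intended for constitutive expression of this terpene synthase in yeast. There the enzyme would be expected to act on the host's endogenous farnesyl diphosphate, the usual sesquiterpene precursor, for prespatane production and for functional characterization of the enzyme.
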