Addgene plasmid #89468: p426TEF-LptTPS-A
Purpose: Expression of prespatane synthase LptTPS-A in S. cerevisiae for sesquiterpene production
Depositing lab: Jing-Ke Weng. Depositing organization: Whitehead Institute for Biomedical Research.
Backbone
  Vector backbone: p426-TEF
  Backbone manufacturer: DualSystems Biotech
  Backbone size w/o insert (bp): 6352
  Total vector size (bp): 7384
  Vector type: Yeast Expression
  Selectable markers: URA3
Growth in bacteria
  Bacterial resistance: Ampicillin, 100 μg/mL
  Growth temperature: 37°C
  Growth strain: DH5alpha
  Copy number: Unknown
Gene/Insert
  Gene/Insert name: LptTPS-A (alt name: Prespatane synthase (S.cerevisiae-codon optimized gene))
  Species: Laurencia pacifica-symbiont
  Insert size (bp): 1026
  Promoter: pBR322 origin of replication for propagation in E. coli
  Tag / fusion protein: none
  Cloning method: Gibson Cloning
  Sequencing primers: 5′ TACTTCTTGCTCATTAGAAAGA; 3′ T7 term
Terms and licenses: Academic/Nonprofit Terms; Industry Terms: Not Available to Industry
Depositor comments: Vector features: TEF1 - S. cerevisiae TEF1 promoter URA3 - URA3 auxotrophic marker 2micron - 2micron origin of replication for propagation in S. cerevisiae AmpR - Beta lactamase gene encoding ampicillin resistance pBBR322 ori - pBR322 origin of replication for propagation in E. coli
How to cite: p426TEF-LptTPS-A was a gift from Jing-Ke Weng (Addgene plasmid # 89468 ; http://n2t.net/addgene:89468 ; RRID:Addgene_89468)
