>Addgene plasmid #89468 | p426TEF-LptTPS-A | depositor partial sequence | sequence record 173353 | p426TEF-LptTPS-A
ATGTCATTAGCCAATAACATCGCTCCGACACACTCAATGAGATCAGATTCAGTCGAAGTTGGCTTCAATA
AGCTAAGGTTTACCAGTTTTACGAGTTTCGGCGACGAGTTCATAAACGAACATGAGGCTCCTGCATTTAT
CGAGTCAGTTGCGTGGTTTCAGTCCCTGAATGCAATAGCTACCCCACAGCATCTAAAAATAGTGAAAAAT
GCGACCTTCGAGCGTTTGGTAAGTCGTACTTTCCCCTTTGCCGATTTGGCCGGAGCTCGTATCGCAACTG
ACCTTATGATTCTGACGTTTCTGATCGATGATTTATCAGATGTCGTAGAAGCTACAGACGATACAGCTAT
GCATGCGATGTCAGCGGTGGAAGGACAGGTAACGCATGTATTGCGTGGCGGAACTCCCAGACCTGGAGAA
CATCCTCTTGCCGTAGCAATGCGTTCAATCGTCGACCGTGCCATGTTGACTTATAACCCGGACTGGATTG
ACTTAATGCGTAAAGAATTCATCACATACCTTGAAATGAATAGACTAGAGCGTATAAATAGGTTAGAAGG
TCCAGGCTTGAGTTGGACCATGTTCGAGAATACGAGGTATTACTCATCCTGCGTGTTGCCTTTTTTATAC
CTTAGCGCAGGCATGGGTTGCACGGGCTGTCCTTCCACCGTCTTGAGTGTACCATTTGTCAAGATAATGA
CTGATCTAACTGTGAATCATGTGGCGTGGGTAAATGACATCGTGGGCGCAAATAAAGAAAGAAAAGAAGC
CGTCAACAATAATATTGTTTTCGTGATTGCTAATGACAGGGGTCTGACAATGGCAGGAGCGGTGAAAGAT
GCGGTGAAAAGGACAAACCAAGAATGTGAGGTGTTCTTAAATCTGGAGCACCGTCTTCACGCCGGAGGAG
CAGTCGTTGACGGCGATGACTTATTCAATTATATAGAGGTGCTAAAGTATTGGATGAGAGGCTCCTTAGA
CTGGCATTTCGAGTCTAAAAGATACAAGGTCAAAGCTTCTAAGTAGACTAGT
